>Addgene plasmid #215934 | AA083 | addgene full sequence | sequence record 431445 | Addgene NGS Result
TCGCGCGTTTCGGTGATGACGGTGAAAACCTCTGACACATGCAGCTCCCGGAGACGGTCACAGCTTGTCT
GTAAGCGGATGCCGGGAGCAGACAAGCCCGTCAGGGCGCGTCAGCGGGTGTTGGCGGGTGTCGGGGCTGG
CTTAACTATGCGGCATCAGAGCAGATTGTACTGAGAGTGCACCATATGCGGTGTGAAATACCGCACAGAT
GCGTAAGGAGAAAATACCGCATCAGGCGCCATTCGCCATTCAGGCTGCGCAACTGTTGGGAAGGGCGATC
GGTGCGGGCCTCTTCGCTATTACGCCAGCTGGCGAAAGGGGGATGTGCTGCAAGGCGATTAAGTTGGGTA
ACGCCAGGGTTTTCCCAGTCACGACGTTGTAAAACGACGGCCAGAGAATTCGAGCTCGGTACCTCGCGAA
TACATCTAGATGAAGACGTCAGAACCGACTCGGTGCCACTTTTTCAAAAAAAATGGGAACAGCAGTGGTA
AGCCCAATCTACGACAGTAGAAATTAGCTCTCAGGGAACATGTCAAAGTATCTACAAGAGTAGAAATTAC
CGGTGTTTCGTCCTTTCCACAAGATATATAAAGCCAAGAAATCGAAATACTTTCAAGTTACGGTAAGCAT
ATGATAGTCCATTTTAAAACATAATTTTAAAACTGCAAACTACCCAAGAAATTATTACTTTCTACGTCAC
GTATTTTGTACTAATATCTTTGTGTTTACAGTCAAATTAATTCTAATTATCTCTCTAACAGCCTTGTATC
GTATATGCAAATATGAAGGAATCATGGGAAATAGGCCCTCTTCGAATCTAGTTGCAAAGATGGATAAAGT
TTTAAACAGAGAGGAATCTTTGCAGCTAATGGACCTTCTACACGCGTCTTCATCGGATCCCGGGCCCGTC
GACTGCAGAGGCCTGCATGCAAGCTTGGTGTAATCATGGTCATAGCTGTTTCCTGTGTGAAATTGTTATC
CGCTCACAATTCCACACAACATACGAGCCGGAAGCATAAAGTGTAAAGCCTGGGGTGCCTAATGAGTGAG
CTAACTCACATTAATTGCGTTGCGCTCACTGCCCGCTTTCCAGTCGGGAAACCTGTCGTGCCAGCTGCAT
TAATGAATCGGCCAACGCGCGGGGAGAGGCGGTTTGCGTATTGGGCGCTCTTCCGCTTCCTCGCTCACTG
ACTCGCTGCGCTCGGTCGTTCGGCTGCGGCGAGCGGTATCAGCTCACTCAAAGGCGGTAATACGGTTATC
CACAGAATCAGGGGATAACGCAGGAAAGAACATGTGAGCAAAAGGCCAGCAAAAGGCCAGGAACCGTAAA
AAGGCCGCGTTGCTGGCGTTTTTCCATAGGCTCCGCCCCCCTGACGAGCATCACAAAAATCGACGCTCAA
GTCAGAGGTGGCGAAACCCGACAGGACTATAAAGATACCAGGCGTTTCCCCCTGGAAGCTCCCTCGTGCG
CTCTCCTGTTCCGACCCTGCCGCTTACCGGATACCTGTCCGCCTTTCTCCCTTCGGGAAGCGTGGCGCTT
TCTCATAGCTCACGCTGTAGGTATCTCAGTTCGGTGTAGGTCGTTCGCTCCAAGCTGGGCTGTGTGCACG
AACCCCCCGTTCAGCCCGACCGCTGCGCCTTATCCGGTAACTATCGTCTTGAGTCCAACCCGGTAAGACA
CGACTTATCGCCACTGGCAGCAGCCACTGGTAACAGGATTAGCAGAGCGAGGTATGTAGGCGGTGCTACA
GAGTTCTTGAAGTGGTGGCCTAACTACGGCTACACTAGAAGAACAGTATTTGGTATCTGCGCTCTGCTGA
AGCCAGTTACCTTCGGAAAAAGAGTTGGTAGCTCTTGATCCGGCAAACAAACCACCGCTGGTAGCGGTGG
TTTTTTTGTTTGCAAGCAGCAGATTACGCGCAGAAAAAAAGGATCTCAAGAAGATCCTTTGATCTTTTCT
ACGGGGTCTGACGCTCAGTGGAACGAAAACTCACGTTAAGGGATTTTGGTCATGAGATTATCAAAAAGGA
TCTTCACCTAGATCCTTTTAAATTAAAAATGAAGTTTTAAATCAAGCCCAATCTGAATAATGTTACAACC
AATTAACCAATTCTGATTAGAAAAACTCATCGAGCATCAAATGAAACTGCAATTTATTCATATCAGGATT
ATCAATACCATATTTTTGAAAAAGCCGTTTCTGTAATGAAGGAGAAAACTCACCGAGGCAGTTCCATAGG
ATGGCAAGATCCTGGTATCGGTCTGCGATTCCGACTCGTCCAACATCAATACAACCTATTAATTTCCCCT
CGTCAAAAATAAGGTTATCAAGTGAGAAATCACCATGAGTGACGACTGAATCCGGTGAGAATGGCAAAAG
TTTATGCATTTCTTTCCAGACTTGTTCAACAGGCCAGCCATTACGCTCGTCATCAAAATCACTCGCATCA
ACCAAACCGTTATTCATTCGTGATTGCGCCTGAGCGAGACGAAATACGCGATCGCTGTTAAAAGGACAAT
TACAAACAGGAATCGAATGCAACCGGCGCAGGAACACTGCCAGCGCATCAACAATATTTTCACCTGAATC
AGGATATTCTTCTAATACCTGGAATGCTGTTTTTCCGGGGATCGCAGTGGTGAGTAACCATGCATCATCA
GGAGTACGGATAAAATGCTTGATGGTCGGAAGAGGCATAAATTCCGTCAGCCAGTTTAGTCTGACCATCT
CATCTGTAACATCATTGGCAACGCTACCTTTGCCATGTTTCAGAAACAACTCTGGCGCATCGGGCTTCCC
ATACAAGCGATAGATTGTCGCACCTGATTGCCCGACATTATCGCGAGCCCATTTATACCCATATAAATCA
GCATCCATGTTGGAATTTAATCGCGGCCTCGACGTTTCCCGTTGAATATGGCTCATAACACCCCTTGTAT
TACTGTTTATGTAAGCAGACAGTTTTATTGTTCATGATGATATATTTTTATCTTGTGCAATGTAACATCA
GAGATTTTGAGACACGGGCCAGAGCTGCA
Features (pLannotate 1.2.2; 12 found; start..end, strand, type, name):
    137..236     +  misc_feature   bom (fragment): basis of mobility region from pBR322
    242..399     -  CDS            lacZα (fragment): LacZα fragment of β-galactosidase; lacZ fragment
    444..467     -  misc_RNA       gRNA scaffold (fragment): guide RNA scaffold for the Streptococcus pyogenes CRISPR/Cas9 system
    570..810     -  promoter       U6 promoter: RNA polymerase III promoter for human U6 snRNA
    830..880     +  CDS            small t antigen (fragment): SV40 (simian virus 40) small t antigen
    973..989     -  protein_bind   lac operator: The lac repressor binds to the lac operator to inhibit transcription in E. coli. This inhibition can be relieved by adding lactose or isopropyl-β-D-thiogalactopyranoside (IPTG). lac repressor encoded by lacI
    997..1027    -  promoter       lac promoter: promoter for the E. coli lac operon
   1042..1063    -  protein_bind   CAP binding site: CAP binding activates transcription in the presence of cAMP. E. coli catabolite activator protein
   1076..1168    -  CDS            lacI (fragment): lac repressor; lacI; The lac repressor binds to the lac operator to inhibit transcription in E. coli. This inhibition can be relieved by adding lactose or isopropyl-β-D-thiogalactopyranoside (IPTG).
   1351..1939    -  rep_origin     ori: high-copy-number ColE1/pMB1/pBR322/pUC origin of replication
   2117..2926    -  CDS            KanR: aminoglycoside phosphotransferase; aph(3')-Ia; confers resistance to kanamycin in bacteria or G418 (Geneticin®) in eukaryotes
   3033..35      +  CDS            rop (fragment) (across the origin): Rop protein, which maintains plasmids at low copy number; rop
