[The description below was written by a language model from this plasmid's Addgene catalogue record and pLannotate feature annotations shown in this document.]
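Description:
AA083 is a small (about 3 kb) fragment-donor plasmid from the Fragmid modular assembly toolkit, built on the pUC57-Kan cloning backbone. It is not a finished expression vector. Instead it holds one module, a guide cassette, intended to be combined with other Fragmid fragments to build complete CRISPR vectors. In E. coli it replicates from a high-copy ColE1/pUC-type origin and is selected with kanamycin through the aph(3')-Ia (KanR) gene. The remaining annotated backbone pieces are the usual remnants of the pUC cloning region: lac promoter, operator and CAP site, plus partial lacZα, lacI, bom and rop sequences.

The insert is a human U6 RNA polymerase III promoter driving a two-guide array for enhanced Acidaminococcus sp. Cas12a (EnAsCas12a). The array consists of a direct repeat, a first CD4-targeting spacer, a variant direct repeat and a second CD4-targeting spacer. Cas12a processes its own pre-crRNA at the direct repeats, so a single U6 transcript can yield both guides. The "rev" label indicates that the cassette is supplied in reverse orientation relative to the other modules of an assembled vector, which agrees with the minus-strand U6 annotation. The short hit labelled as an S. pyogenes Cas9 gRNA scaffold fragment, downstream of U6, and the small t antigen fragment are probably spurious partial matches by the automated annotation, since the record describes no Cas9 scaffold.

Because CD4 is a cell-surface protein, the record designates this module as a positive control for cell-surface readouts. The record does not state the assembly cloning method.
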