Addgene plasmid #215934: AA083
Purpose: Fragmid fragment: (guide cassette) reverse orientation; guide expression; positive control cell surface
Depositing lab: John Doench. Depositing organization: Broad Institute. Publication: Modular vector assembly enables rapid assessment of emerging CRISPR technologies. McGee AV, Liu YV, Griffith AL, Szegletes ZM, Wen B, Kraus C, Miller NW, Steger RJ, Escude Velasco B, Bosch JA, Zirin JD, Viswanatha R, Sontheimer EJ, Goodale A, Greene MA, Green TM, Doench JG. Cell Genom. 2024 Mar 13;4(3):100519. doi: 10.1016/j.xgen.2024.100519. PubMed 38484704.
Backbone
  Vector backbone: pUC57-Kan
  Vector type: CRISPR ; Fragment
Growth in bacteria
  Bacterial resistance: Kanamycin, 50 μg/mL
  Growth temperature: 37°C
  Growth strain: DH5alpha
  Copy number: Unknown
Gene/Insert
  Gene/Insert name: rev{U6_v1; DR_v0 [EnAs]; sgCD4_v1 [EnAs]; DR_v1 [EnAs]; sgCD4_v2 [EnAs]}
  gRNA/shRNA sequence: ACTTTGACATGTTCCCTGAGAGC; TGGGCTTACCACTGCTGTTCCCA
  Species: Enhanced Acidaminococcus sp.
  Cloning method: Unknown
Resource information
  A portion of this plasmid was derived from a plasmid made by: Genscript ID: U015EGD120-2
Terms and licenses: Academic/Nonprofit Terms; Industry Terms: Not Available to Industry
Depositor comments: Please visit https://www.biorxiv.org/content/10.1101/2023.10.25.564061v1 for bioRxiv preprint.
How to cite: AA083 was a gift from John Doench (Addgene plasmid # 215934 ; http://n2t.net/addgene:215934 ; RRID:Addgene_215934)
